>Addgene plasmid #140729 | pAAV-hSyn-OsTIR1(WT) | addgene full sequence | sequence record 296245 | Addgene NGS Result
CATGTCCTGCAGGCAGCTGCGCGCTCGCTCGCTCACTGAGGCCGCCCGGGCGTCGGGCGACCTTTGGTCG
CCCGGCCTCAGTGAGCGAGCGAGCGCGCAGAGAGGGAGTGGCCAACTCCATCACTAGGGGTTCCTGCGGC
CGCACGCGTGTGTCTAGACTGCAGAGGGCCCTGCGTATGAGTGCAAGTGGGTTTTAGGACCAGGATGAGG
CGGGGTGGGGGTGCCTACCTGACGACCGACCCCGACCCACTGGACAAGCACCCAACCCCCATTCCCCAAA
TTGCGCATCCCCTATCAGAGAGGGGGAGGGGAAACAGGATGCGGCGAGGCGCGTGCGCACTGCCAGCTTC
AGCACCGCGGACAGTGCCTTCGCCCCCGCCTGGCGGCGCGCGCCACCGCCGCCTCAGCACTGAAGGCGCG
CTGACGTCACTCGCCGGTCCCCCGCAAACTCCCCTTCCCGGCCACCTTGGTCGCGTCCGCGCCGCCGCCG
GCCCAGCCGGACCGCACCACGCGAGGCGCGAGATAGGGGGGCACGGGCGCGACCATCTGCGCTGCGGCGC
CGGCGACTCAGCGCTGCCTCAGTCTGCGGTGGGCAGCGGAGGAGTCGTGTCGTGCCTGAGAGCGCAGTCG
AGAAGGTACCGGATCCGCCACCATGACATACTTTCCTGAAGAGGTCGTCGAACACATTTTTAGCTTCCTG
CCTGCACAGAGAGATAGAAACACAGTGAGCCTGGTCTGCAAAGTGTGGTACGAGATCGAACGCCTGAGCC
GGAGAGGAGTGTTCGTCGGCAACTGCTATGCTGTGAGAGCAGGCAGGGTCGCCGCTAGGTTTCCAAATGT
GCGCGCACTGACCGTCAAGGGGAAACCCCACTTCGCCGACTTTAACCTGGTGCCCCCTGATTGGGGAGGA
TACGCCGGCCCTTGGATCGAGGCAGCCGCTCGCGGCTGTCATGGACTGGAGGAACTGCGCATGAAGCGAA
TGGTGGTCTCTGACGAAAGTCTGGAGCTGCTGGCTCGGAGCTTCCCTAGGTTTCGCGCACTGGTGCTGAT
TTCTTGCGAAGGCTTCAGCACCGATGGACTGGCAGCCGTGGCCTCCCACTGTAAGCTGCTGCGGGAGCTG
GACCTCCAGGAGAATGAAGTGGAGGATAGAGGCCCCAGATGGCTGTCTTGCTTCCCAGACTCATGTACCA
GCCTGGTGTCCCTGAACTTTGCCTGCATCAAAGGCGAAGTGAATGCTGGGTCCCTGGAGCGGCTGGTCTC
AAGAAGCCCCAACCTGAGGTCTCTGCGGCTGAACCGGAGCGTGAGCGTGGACACTCTGGCTAAGATTCTG
CTGAGAACCCCTAACCTGGAGGATCTGGGAACCGGCAATCTGACAGACGATTTCCAGACAGAATCCTACT
TTAAACTGACTTCTGCCCTGGAGAAGTGTAAAATGCTGAGGAGTCTGTCAGGATTCTGGGATGCTTCACC
CGTGTGCCTGAGCTTTATCTACCCTCTGTGTGCACAGCTGACAGGCCTGAACCTGAGCTATGCACCAACC
CTGGACGCCAGTGATCTGACAAAGATGATCTCACGCTGCGTGAAACTCCAGCGACTGTGGGTGCTGGACT
GTATTTCCGATAAGGGGCTCCAGGTGGTCGCCAGCTCCTGCAAGGACCTCCAGGAGCTGAGAGTGTTCCC
ATCTGATTTTTACGTGGCCGGATATAGTGCTGTCACTGAGGAAGGCCTGGTGGCAGTCTCACTGGGATGC
CCAAAGCTGAACAGCCTGCTGTATTTCTGTCATCAGATGACTAATGCTGCACTGGTGACCGTCGCCAAGA
ACTGCCCTAATTTCACCCGATTTCGGCTGTGTATTCTGGAACCAGGCAAACCCGACGTGGTCACATCCCA
GCCACTGGATGAAGGGTTTGGAGCTATCGTGAGAGAGTGCAAGGGACTCCAGAGGCTGAGCATTTCCGGC
CTGCTGACAGACAAAGTGTTCATGTACATCGGCAAGTATGCTAAGCAGCTGGAGATGCTGAGCATTGCAT
TTGCCGGAGACTCCGATAAGGGCATGATGCACGTGATGAACGGGTGTAAGAATCTGCGAAAACTGGAAAT
CCGGGACAGCCCTTTCGGGGATGCCGCTCTGCTGGGAAACTTTGCCAGATACGAGACAATGAGGAGCCTG
TGGATGTCTAGTTGCAATGTGACTCTGAAGGGCTGTCAGGTCCTGGCTAGTAAAATGCCTATGCTGAACG
TGGAAGTCATTAATGAGCGGGACGGGTCTAACGAAATGGAGGAAAATCATGGCGACCTGCCAAAGGTGGA
GAAACTGTATGTGTATCGGACCACCGCAGGGGCAAGAGATGATGCTCCCAACTTTGTGAAGATTCTGAGA
TCAGGAAGCGGAGCTACTAACTTCAGCCTGCTGAAGCAGGCTGGAGACGTGGAGGAGAACCCTGGACCTA
GATCTAAGGAGAAGAGTGCTTGTCCTAAAGATCCAGCCAAACCTCCGGCCAAGGCACAAGTTGTGGGATG
GCCACCGGTGAGATCATACCGGAAGAACGTGATGGTTTCCTGCCAAAAATCAAGCGGTGGCCCGGAGGCG
GCGGCGTTCGTGAAGGTATCAATGGACGGAGCACCGTACTTGAGGAAAATCGATTTGAGGATGTATAAAG
CTAGCATGGTGAGCAAGGGCGAGGAGCTGTTCACCGGGGTGGTGCCCATCCTGGTCGAGCTGGACGGCGA
CGTAAACGGCCACAAGTTCAGCGTGTCCGGCGAGGGCGAGGGCGATGCCACCTACGGCAAGCTGACCCTG
AAGTTCATCTGCACCACCGGCAAGCTGCCCGTGCCCTGGCCCACCCTCGTGACCACCCTGACCTACGGCG
TGCAGTGCTTCAGCCGCTACCCCGACCACATGAAGCAGCACGACTTCTTCAAGTCCGCCATGCCCGAAGG
CTACGTCCAGGAGCGCACCATCTTCTTCAAGGACGACGGCAACTACAAGACCCGCGCCGAGGTGAAGTTC
GAGGGCGACACCCTGGTGAACCGCATCGAGCTGAAGGGCATCGACTTCAAGGAGGACGGCAACATCCTGG
GGCACAAGCTGGAGTACAACTACAACAGCCACAACGTCTATATCATGGCCGACAAGCAGAAGAACGGCAT
CAAGGTGAACTTCAAGATCCGCCACAACATCGAGGACGGCAGCGTGCAGCTCGCCGACCACTACCAGCAG
AACACCCCCATCGGCGACGGCCCCGTGCTGCTGCCCGACAACCACTACCTGAGCACCCAGTCCGCCCTGA
GCAAAGACCCCAACGAGAAGCGCGATCACATGGTCCTGCTGGAGTTCGTGACCGCCGCCGGGATCACTCT
CGGCATGGACGAGCTGTACAAGGGTGCAGGCGCCCAAGCTTCGAATTCTGCAGTCGACCTGCCCCCCCTG
GAGCGCCTGACCCTGATCGACGGTACCGCGGGCCCGGGATCCACCGGATCTAGATAACTGATCATAATCA
GCCATACCACATTTGTAGAGGTTTTACTTGCTTTAAAAAACCTCCCACACCTCCCAATTCGATATCAAGC
TTATCGATAATCAACCTCTGGATTACAAAATTTGTGAAAGATTGACTGGTATTCTTAACTATGTTGCTCC
TTTTACGCTATGTGGATACGCTGCTTTAATGCCTTTGTATCATGCTATTGCTTCCCGTATGGCTTTCATT
TTCTCCTCCTTGTATAAATCCTGGTTGCTGTCTCTTTATGAGGAGTTGTGGCCCGTTGTCAGGCAACGTG
GCGTGGTGTGCACTGTGTTTGCTGACGCAACCCCCACTGGTTGGGGCATTGCCACCACCTGTCAGCTCCT
TTCCGGGACTTTCGCTTTCCCCCTCCCTATTGCCACGGCGGAACTCATCGCCGCCTGCCTTGCCCGCTGC
TGGACAGGGGCTCGGCTGTTGGGCACTGACAATTCCGTGGTGTTGTCGGGGAAATCATCGTCCTTTCCTT
GGCTGCTCGCCTATGTTGCCACCTGGATTCTGCGCGGGACGTCCTTCTGCTACGTCCCTTCGGCCCTCAA
TCCAGCGGACCTTCCTTCCCGCGGCCTGCTGCCGGCTCTGCGGCCTCTTCCGCGTCTTCGCCTTCGCCCT
CAGACGAGTCGGATCTCCCTTTGGGCCGCCTCCCCGCATCGATACCGAGCGCTGCTCGAGAGATCTACGG
GTGGCATCCCTGTGACCCCTCCCCAGTGCCTCTCCTGGCCCTGGAAGTTGCCACTCCAGTGCCCACCAGC
CTTGTCCTAATAAAATTAAGTTGCATCATTTTGTCTGACTAGGTGTCCTTCTATAATATTATGGGGTGGA
GGGGGGTGGTATGGAGCAAGGGGCAAGTTGGGAAGACAACCTGTAGGGCCTGCGGGGTCTATTGGGAACC
AAGCTGGAGTGCAGTGGCACAATCTTGGCTCACTGCAATCTCCGCCTCCTGGGTTCAAGCGATTCTCCTG
CCTCAGCCTCCCGAGTTGTTGGGATTCCAGGCATGCATGACCAGGCTCAGCTAATTTTTGTTTTTTTGGT
AGAGACGGGGTTTCACCATATTGGCCAGGCTGGTCTCCAACTCCTAATCTCAGGTGATCTACCCACCTTG
GCCTCCCAAATTGCTGGGATTACAGGCGTGAACCACTGCTCCCTTCCCTGTCCTTCTGATTTTGTAGGTA
ACCACGTGCGGACCGAGCGGCCGCAGGAACCCCTAGTGATGGAGTTGGCCACTCCCTCTCTGCGCGCTCG
CTCGCTCACTGAGGCCGGGCGACCAAAGGTCGCCCGACGCCCGGGCTTTGCCCGGGCGGCCTCAGTGAGC
GAGCGAGCGCGCAGCTGCCTGCAGGGGCGCCTGATGCGGTATTTTCTCCTTACGCATCTGTGCGGTATTT
CACACCGCATA
[95 nt withheld, positions 4912-5006]
T
[46 nt withheld, positions 5008-5053]
C
[141 nt withheld, positions 5055-5195]
CCTTTGACGTTGGAGTCCACGTTCTTT
[37 nt withheld, positions 5223-5259]
ACTCTATCTCGGGCTATTCTTTTGATTTATAAGGGATTTTGCCGATTTCGGTCTATTGGTTAAAAAATGA
GCTGATTTAACAAAAATTTAACGCGAATTTTAACAAAATATTAACGTTTACAATTTTATGGTGCACTCTC
AGTACAATCTGCTCTGATGCCGCATAGTTAAGCCAGCCCCGACACCCGCCAACACCCGCTGACGCGCCCT
GACGGGCTTGTCTGCTCCCGGCATCCGCTTACAGACAAGCTGTGACCGTCTCCGGGAGCTGCATGTGTCA
GAGGTTTTCACCGTCATCACCGAAACGCGCGAGACGAAAGGGCCTCGTGATACGCCTATTTTTATAGGTT
AATGTCATGATAATAATGGTTTCTTAGACGTCAGGTGGCACTTTTCGGGGAAATGTGCGCGGAACCCCTA
TTTGTTTATTTTTCTAAATACATTCAAATATGTATCCGCTCATGAGACAATAACCCTGATAAATGCTTCA
ATAATATTGAAAAAGGAAGAGTATGAGTATTCAACATTTCCGTGTCGCCCTTATTCCCTTTTTTGCGGCA
TTTTGCCTTCCTGTTTTTGCTCACCCAGAAACGCTGGTGAAAGTAAAAGATGCTGAAGATCAGTTGGGTG
CACGAGTGGGTTACATCGAACTGGATCTCAACAGCGGTAAGATCCTTGAGAGTTTTCGCCCCGAAGAACG
TTTTCCAATGATGAGCACTTTTAAAGTTCTGCTATGTGGCGCGGTATTATCCCGTATTGACGCCGGGCAA
GAGCAACTCGGTCGCCGCATACACTATTCTCAGAATGACTTGGTTGAGTACTCACCAGTCACAGAAAAGC
ATCTTACGGATGGCATGACAGTAAGAGAATTATGCAGTGCTGCCATAACCATGAGTGATAACACTGCGGC
CAACTTACTTCTGACAACGATCGGAGGACCGAAGGAGCTAACCGCTTTTTTGCACAACATGGGGGATCAT
GTAACTCGCCTTGATCGTTGGGAACCGGAGCTGAATGAAGCCATACCAAACGACGAGCGTGACACCACGA
TGCCTGTAGCAATGGCAACAACGTTGCGCAAACTATTAACTGGCGAACTACTTACTCTAGCTTCCCGGCA
ACAATTAATAGACTGGATGGAGGCGGATAAAGTTGCAGGACCACTTCTGCGCTCGGCCCTTCCGGCTGGC
TGGTTTATTGCTGATAAATCTGGAGCCGGTGAGCGTGGGTCTCGCGGTATCATTGCAGCACTGGGGCCAG
ATGGTAAGCCCTCCCGTATCGTAGTTATCTACACGACGGGGAGTCAGGCAACTATGGATGAACGAAATAG
ACAGATCGCTGAGATAGGTGCCTCACTGATTAAGCATTGGTAACTGTCAGACCAAGTTTACTCATATATA
CTTTAGATTGATTTAAAACTTCATTTTTAATTTAAAAGGATCTAGGTGAAGATCCTTTTTGATAATCTCA
TGACCAAAATCCCTTAACGTGAGTTTTCGTTCCACTGAGCGTCAGACCCCGTAGAAAAGATCAAAGGATC
TTCTTGAGATCCTTTTTTTCTGCGCGTAATCTGCTGCTTGCAAACAAAAAAACCACCGCTACCAGCGGTG
GTTTGTTTGCCGGATCAAGAGCTACCAACTCTTTTTCCGAAGGTAACTGGCTTCAGCAGAGCGCAGATAC
CAAATACTGTTCTTCTAGTGTAGCCGTAGTTAGGCCACCACTTCAAGAACTCTGTAGCACCGCCTACATA
CCTCGCTCTGCTAATCCTGTTACCAGTGGCTGCTGCCAGTGGCGATAAGTCGTGTCTTACCGGGTTGGAC
TCAAGACGATAGTTACCGGATAAGGCGCAGCGGTCGGGCTGAACGGGGGGTTCGTGCACACAGCCCAGCT
TGGAGCGAACGACCTACACCGAACTGAGATACCTACAGCGTGAGCTATGAGAAAGCGCCACGCTTCCCGA
AGGGAGAAAGGCGGACAGGTATCCGGTAAGCGGCAGGGTCGGAACAGGAGAGCGCACGAGGGAGCTTCCA
GGGGGAAACGCCTGGTATCTTTATAGTCCTGTCGGGTTTCGCCACCTCTGACTTGAGCGTCGATTTTTGT
GATGCTCGTCAGGGGGGCGGAGCCTATGGAAAAACGCCAGCAACGCGGCCTTTTTACGGTTCCTGGCCTT
TTGCTGGCCTTTTGCTCA
Features (pLannotate 1.2.2; 21 found; start..end, strand, type, name):
     17..44      +  repeat_region  AAV2 ITR (fragment): inverted terminal repeat of adeno-associated virus serotype 2 inverted
     73..100     +  repeat_region  AAV2 ITR (fragment): inverted terminal repeat of adeno-associated virus serotype 2 inverted
    180..627     +  promoter       hSyn promoter: human synapsin I promoter; confers neuron-specific expression (Kügler et al., 2003)
    653..2377    +  CDS            TIR1B_ORYSJ: Experimental evidence at transcript level: Swiss-Prot protein existence level 2. From Oryza sativa subsp. japonica (Rice).
   2456..2659    +  CDS            mini-AID: minimal degron from the auxin-responsive IAA17 protein of Arabidopsis thaliana (Kubota et al., 2013) acts as an auxin-inducible degron (AID) in the presence of TIR1
   2666..3382    +  CDS            EGFP: EGFP is a basic (constitutively fluorescent) green fluorescent protein published in 1996, derived from Aequorea victoria. It is reported to be a rapidly-maturing weak dimer with moderate acid sensitivity.
   3395..3418    +  misc_feature   MCS (fragment): multiple cloning site
   3419..3445    +  CDS            NES: nuclear export signal from the HIV Rev protein (Fischer et al., 1995)
   3447..3472    +  misc_feature   MCS (fragment): multiple cloning site
   3489..3555    +  CDS            large T antigen (fragment): large T antigen from SV40 (simian virus 40)
   3556..3579    +  misc_feature   MCS (fragment): pBluescript multiple cloning site
   3579..4167    +  misc_feature   WPRE: woodchuck hepatitis virus posttranscriptional regulatory element
   4199..4675    +  polyA_signal   hGH poly(A) signal: human growth hormone polyadenylation signal
   4715..4855    +  repeat_region  AAV2 ITR: inverted terminal repeat of adeno-associated virus serotype 2 inverted
   4860..4911    -  misc_feature   bom (fragment): basis of mobility region from pBR322
   4930..5385    +  rep_origin     f1 ori (sequence partly withheld): f1 bacteriophage origin of replication; arrow indicates direction of (+) strand synthesis
   5386..5435    -  misc_feature   bom (fragment): basis of mobility region from pBR322
   5537..5572    -  CDS            rop (fragment): Rop protein, which maintains plasmids at low copy number; rop
   5667..5771    +  promoter       AmpR promoter: bla
   5772..6632    +  CDS            AmpR: β-lactamase; bla; confers resistance to ampicillin, carbenicillin, and related antibiotics
   6803..7391    +  rep_origin     ori: high-copy-number ColE1/pMB1/pBR322/pUC origin of replication
