[The description below was written by a language model from this plasmid's Addgene catalogue record and pLannotate feature annotations shown in this document.]
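Description:
pAAV-hSyn-OsTIR1(WT) is an adeno-associated virus transfer plasmid for neuron-restricted expression of the components of the auxin-inducible degron (AID) system in mammalian cells. It is built on a pAAV backbone that is maintained in E. coli through a high-copy ColE1/pUC-type origin and selected with ampicillin (AmpR/β-lactamase under its own promoter). An f1 phage origin is also present. The expression cassette is flanked by AAV2 inverted terminal repeats, which allow the intervening DNA to be packaged into recombinant AAV particles. The annotation detects a complete ITR on the 3′ side but only short ITR fragments on the 5′ side. This may reflect the difficulty of sequencing and annotating these repeats, or a partial deletion.

Between the ITRs, the human synapsin I promoter drives a single open reading frame encoding wild-type Oryza sativa TIR1, the rice F-box auxin receptor. According to the catalogue description, this is followed by a P2A self-cleaving peptide, which is not separately annotated but fits the gap in the feature table. Next comes a reporter made of the mini-AID degron from Arabidopsis IAA17, fused to EGFP and an HIV Rev nuclear export signal. The catalogue lists the insert species as human, although the annotated coding parts are of plant, jellyfish and viral origin. A WPRE and the human growth hormone polyadenylation signal follow the coding region to enhance transcript stability and processing. Small MCS and SV40 large T antigen fragments appear to be cloning remnants.

Co-translational separation yields OsTIR1 and a cytoplasmic green degradation reporter from the same transcript, so auxin-dependent loss of fluorescence reports degron activity in neurons. The associated publication describes the AID2 system, which suggests that this wild-type version represents the original AID configuration for comparison.
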