Addgene plasmid #140729: pAAV-hSyn-OsTIR1(WT)
Purpose: OsTIR1(WT)-P2A-mAID-EGFP-NES
Depositing lab: Masato Kanemaki. Depositing organization: National Institute of Genetics. Publication: The auxin-inducible degron 2 technology provides sharp degradation control in yeast, mammalian cells, and mice. Yesbolatova A, Saito Y, Kitamoto N, Makino-Itou H, Ajima R, Nakano R, Nakaoka H, Fukui K, Gamo K, Tominari Y, Takeuchi H, Saga Y, Hayashi KI, Kanemaki MT. Nat Commun. 2020 Nov 11;11(1):5701. doi: 10.1038/s41467-020-19532-z. PubMed 33177522.
Backbone
  Vector backbone: pAAV
  Vector type: Mammalian Expression, AAV
Growth in bacteria
  Bacterial resistance: Ampicillin, 100 μg/mL
  Growth temperature: 37°C
  Growth strain: NEB Stable
  Copy number: High Copy
Gene/Insert
  Gene/Insert name: OsTIR1(WT)-P2A-mAID-EGFP-NES
  Species: H. sapiens (human)
Terms and licenses: Academic/Nonprofit Terms; Industry Terms: Not Available to Industry
How to cite: pAAV-hSyn-OsTIR1(WT) was a gift from Masato Kanemaki (Addgene plasmid # 140729 ; http://n2t.net/addgene:140729 ; RRID:Addgene_140729)
